Addgene plasmid #38341: pAR3040-spitz
Depositing lab: Norbert Perrimon. Depositing organization: Harvard Medical School. Publication: The Drosophila spitz gene encodes a putative EGF-like growth factor involved in dorsal-ventral axis formation and neurogenesis. Rutledge BJ, Zhang K, Bier E, Jan YN, Perrimon N. Genes Dev. 1992 Aug;6(8):1503-17. 10.1101/gad.6.8.1503 PubMed 1644292.
Backbone
  Vector backbone: pAR3040 (pET3a)
  Backbone manufacturer: Novagen
  Backbone size w/o insert (bp): 4600
  Vector type: Bacterial Expression
Growth in bacteria
  Bacterial resistance: Ampicillin, 100 μg/mL
  Growth temperature: 37°C
  Growth strain: DH5alpha
  Copy number: Unknown
Gene/Insert
  Gene/Insert name: spitz (alt name: spi)
  Species: D. melanogaster (fly)
  Entrez Gene: spi (a.k.a. Dmel_CG10334, CG10334, CT29014, Dmel\CG10334, EP(2)2378, Spi, Spitz, anon-WO0118547.158, l(2)01068, l(2)37Fa, l(2)s3547, s-spi, s.spi, sSpi)
Terms and licenses: Academic/Nonprofit Terms; Industry Terms: Not Available to Industry
Depositor comments: Perrimon Lab plasmid #12
How to cite: pAR3040-spitz was a gift from Norbert Perrimon (Addgene plasmid # 38341 ; http://n2t.net/addgene:38341 ; RRID:Addgene_38341)
