[The description below was written by a language model from this plasmid's Addgene catalogue record.]
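Description:
pAR3040-spitz is a bacterial expression plasmid carrying the Drosophila melanogaster spitz (spi) gene in the pAR3040 backbone, the original designation of the vector distributed commercially as pET3a. The backbone is listed at about 4.6 kb without the insert. The plasmid is selected with ampicillin and is maintained in a standard cloning strain (DH5alpha). Its copy number is recorded as unknown. No feature table accompanies the entry, so the individual elements cannot be confirmed from the record. As a general matter, pET3a-type vectors are pBR322-derived plasmids in which the insert is placed downstream of a bacteriophage T7 promoter and an efficient translation initiation region, with a T7 terminator following the cloning site. Expression therefore depends on a host that supplies T7 RNA polymerase, and a cloning strain such as DH5alpha serves for propagation rather than protein production.

The payload, spitz, encodes an EGF-like growth factor. The associated publication describes it as a putative ligand involved in dorsal-ventral axis formation and neurogenesis in the fly. The record does not state which portion of the spitz coding sequence was inserted, the insert size, the cloning sites used, or whether any fusion tag is present. It also does not give a purpose for the plasmid. A construct of this type would typically be used to produce recombinant Spitz protein or a fragment of it in E. coli, for example as an antigen or for biochemical work, but that use is an inference from the vector type rather than something the entry records.
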