>Addgene plasmid #38341 | pAR3040-spitz | addgene partial sequence | sequence record 52304 | T7-term
GGGCTTTGTTAGCAGCCGGATCGACGGTATCGATAAGCTTGATATCGAATTCCGCATGGTGCAGTTTCGT
ATGTTTATTTAGAAAATCCATATCATTTCTTCTTAAATCTCTCGCAATAAATAATACTTGGCGCGTGTGT
CGCGTTGTGTGTGTGATACGTATATCAGTTAGCAGTAATAATAAATAGCTAGCGTTAGGTATTAAAATTC
ATAGTCAATTGGGTAATACAAGGCTGTCTGGCTTTAAAACCCCCTTTCTGGGTAACTTTTGGTAAGAGAA
AGTCAAGATCTCTATATAGAATCGGGTGAACAGATCTTTAGCATGCGGTAGGTAAATAGGAGTTATCAGC
TATCGACTAAAGCCCAGTTAAGAATTGTGTGTTGGGCAAGGCATATTCGAAATTCGACTTTCTATATCTT
TTCATAGTTTCCATAGTTCGCTCCGCTCACAGCTTGTTGCTGCGTCGAATGGCGAAGGACATTAGCGCGT
GCTCCAGCCGCATGTGGTAGGGTAGCTTGCGCTCCAGAATGACTGGCTCCTGGCCATCTGGACAGCACCG
GTTGCGGCAGCACTCGCACTGGCCGTCGTCATCGTCGTATTCCTGCTGCAGTTCCTGCTCCAGTTCGTAG
GCCTTCTTGGCAGCCCGCTGCTCGAAGCGCAAATAGAAGGCCAGGCAGACAAACAGCATAAATACCAGGG
CACACATGGCTCCACTGGCAATGCTCGCCTTCTCCAACATCGGACGCGGCCTCTTGGGCAGGTAAGTATT
GTCGATCTCCTTGTATTCGCATCGCTGTCCCATAAAGCCAATCGCGCACTCGCAGCTGTAAACCGGTAGA
TCGGCTATCTTCACCGCAAAGCAATGGGCATCGTTCAAAC
